Addgene plasmid #210262: EGFP-NIP45 wt
Purpose: Inducible expression of N-terminally EGFP-tagged NIP45 wt resistant to siRNA. Use with Flp-In T-Rex system.
Depositing lab: Niels Mailand. Depositing organization: University of Copenhagen. Publication: The SUMO-NIP45 pathway processes toxic DNA catenanes to prevent mitotic failure. Hertz EPT, Vega IA, Kruse T, Wang Y, Hendriks IA, Bizard AH, Eugui-Anta A, Hay RT, Nielsen ML, Nilsson J, Hickson ID, Mailand N. Nat Struct Mol Biol. 2023 Jul 20. doi: 10.1038/s41594-023-01045-0. PubMed 37474739.
Backbone
  Vector backbone: pcDNA5/FRT/TO/EGFP-N
  Backbone manufacturer: Invitrogen
  Vector type: Mammalian Expression
  Selectable markers: Hygromycin ; Blasticidin
Growth in bacteria
  Bacterial resistance: Ampicillin, 100 μg/mL
  Growth temperature: 37°C
  Growth strain: DH5alpha
  Copy number: High Copy
Gene/Insert
  Gene/Insert name: NIP45 wt siRES
  Species: Synthetic
  Mutation: siRES
  Entrez Gene: NFATC2IP (a.k.a. ESC2, NIP45, RAD60)
  Promoter: CMV/TetO2
  Tag / fusion protein: EGFP (N terminal on backbone)
  Cloning method: Restriction Enzyme; 5′ cloning site KpnI (not destroyed); 3′ cloning site NotI (not destroyed)
  Sequencing primers: 5′ CMV-F; 3′ BGH-R
Terms and licenses: Academic/Nonprofit Terms; Industry Terms: Not Available to Industry
How to cite: EGFP-NIP45 wt was a gift from Niels Mailand (Addgene plasmid # 210262 ; http://n2t.net/addgene:210262 ; RRID:Addgene_210262)
