[The description below was written by a language model from this plasmid's Addgene catalogue record and pLannotate feature annotations shown in this document.]
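Description:
EGFP-NIP45 wt is a mammalian expression plasmid built on the pcDNA5/FRT/TO/EGFP-N backbone and designed for use with the Flp-In T-REx system. In bacteria it is maintained at high copy through a ColE1/pUC-type origin and selected with ampicillin via the β-lactamase gene. The annotation also picks up remnants of an f1 origin and lac regulatory sequences, which are backbone leftovers rather than functional parts of the payload.

The expression cassette is driven by the CMV enhancer/promoter carrying tandem tet operator sites (CMV/TetO2), which the automated annotation reports as short tet-responsive promoter fragments. In a host line expressing the Tet repressor, transcription is held off until tetracycline or doxycycline is added. Downstream lies an EGFP coding sequence, followed in the same orientation by NIP45 (NFATC2IP), giving an N-terminally EGFP-tagged protein, and the cassette ends in a bGH polyadenylation signal. The NIP45 insert was cloned between KpnI and NotI. It is a synthetic, otherwise wild-type sequence made siRNA-resistant, although the record does not specify the changes involved.

An FRT site sits directly upstream of a hygromycin resistance gene with an SV40 poly(A) signal. As is standard for this backbone, that gene lacks its own promoter and becomes active only after Flp-mediated integration into the FRT-tagged genomic locus of the host line, so hygromycin selects for correct single-copy integrants. Blasticidin is also listed as a marker, but no blasticidin resistance gene is annotated on the plasmid; in this system it normally maintains the Tet repressor in the host cells. The construct is suited to generating isogenic, inducible cell lines for localisation studies and for complementation after siRNA depletion of endogenous NIP45, in the context of work on SUMO-dependent processing of DNA catenanes.
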