Features (pLannotate 1.2.2; 22 found; start..end, strand, type, name):
    460..493     -  promoter       TRE3GV promoter (fragment): 3rd-generation Tet-responsive promoter that can be activated by binding of Tet-On® 3G, optimized for retroviral and lentiviral vectors
    501..520     -  promoter       PLtetO-1 promoter (fragment): modified phage lambda PL promoter with tet operator sites (Lutz and Bujard, 1997)
    522..541     -  promoter       PLtetO-1 promoter (fragment): modified phage lambda PL promoter with tet operator sites (Lutz and Bujard, 1997)
    543..746     -  promoter       CMV promoter: human cytomegalovirus (CMV) immediate early promoter
    747..1126    -  enhancer       CMV enhancer: human cytomegalovirus immediate early enhancer
   1281..1333    +  misc_feature   bom (fragment): basis of mobility region from pBR322
   1392..1496    +  promoter       AmpR promoter: bla
   1497..2357    +  CDS            AmpR: β-lactamase; bla; confers resistance to ampicillin, carbenicillin, and related antibiotics
   2528..3116    +  rep_origin     ori: high-copy-number ColE1/pMB1/pBR322/pUC origin of replication
   3299..3391    +  CDS            lacI (fragment): lac repressor; lacI; The lac repressor binds to the lac operator to inhibit transcription in E. coli. This inhibition can be relieved by adding lactose or isopropyl-β-D-thiogalactopyranoside (IPTG).
   3404..3425    +  protein_bind   CAP binding site: CAP binding activates transcription in the presence of cAMP. E. coli catabolite activator protein
   3440..3470    +  promoter       lac promoter: promoter for the E. coli lac operon
   3478..3494    +  protein_bind   lac operator: The lac repressor binds to the lac operator to inhibit transcription in E. coli. This inhibition can be relieved by adding lactose or isopropyl-β-D-thiogalactopyranoside (IPTG). lac repressor encoded by lacI
   3567..3688    -  polyA_signal   SV40 poly(A) signal: SV40 polyadenylation signal
   3683..3808    -  CDS            ble (fragment): BLE_KLEPN - Experimental evidence at protein level: Swiss-Prot protein existence level 1. Binding protein with a strong affinity to the bleomycin family of antibiotics. Binds to CL990; an antimitotic-antibiotic compound. From Klebsiella pneumoniae.
   3818..4840    -  CDS            HygR: aminoglycoside phosphotransferase from E. coli; aph(4)-Ia; confers resistance to hygromycin
   4848..4895    -  protein_bind   FRT: FLP-mediated recombination occurs in the 8-bp core sequence TCTAGAAA (Turan and Bode, 2011). FLP recombinase from the Saccharomyces cerevisiae 2μ plasmid
   4900..5133    -  rep_origin     f1 ori (fragment) (sequence partly withheld): f1 bacteriophage origin of replication; arrow indicates direction of (+) strand synthesis
   5154..5175    -  promoter       SV40 promoter (fragment): SV40 enhancer and early promoter
   5179..5403    -  polyA_signal   bGH poly(A) signal: bovine growth hormone polyadenylation signal
   5457..6713    -  CDS            NFATC2IP: NF2IP_HUMAN - Also known as NIP45. Experimental evidence at protein level: Swiss-Prot protein existence level 1. In T-helper 2 (Th2) cells, regulates the magnitude of NFAT- driven transcription of a specific subset of cytokine genes, including IL3, IL4, IL5 and IL13, but not IL2. Recruits PRMT1 to the IL4 promoter; this leads to enhancement of histone H4 'Arg-3'-methylation and facilitates subsequent histone acetylation at the IL4 locus, thus promotes robust cytokine expression (By similarity). Down-regulates formation of poly-SUMO chains by UBE2I/UBC9 (By similarity). From Homo sapiens (Human
   6726..372     -  CDS            EGFP (across the origin): EGFP is a basic (constitutively fluorescent) green fluorescent protein published in 1996, derived from Aequorea victoria. It is reported to be a rapidly-maturing weak dimer with moderate acid sensitivity.
>Addgene plasmid #210262 | EGFP-NIP45 wt | addgene full sequence | sequence record 416599 | Addgene NGS Result
GATGCGGTTCACCAGGGTGTCGCCCTCGAACTTCACCTCGGCGCGGGTCTTGTAGTTGCCGTCGTCCTTG
AAGAAGATGGTGCGCTCCTGGACGTAGCCTTCGGGCATGGCGGACTTGAAGAAGTCGTGCTGCTTCATGT
GGTCGGGGTAGCGGCTGAAGCACTGCACGCCGTAGGTCAGGGTGGTCACGAGGGTGGGCCAGGGCACGGG
CAGCTTGCCGGTGGTGCAGATGAACTTCAGGGTCAGCTTGCCGTAGGTGGCATCGCCCTCGCCCTCGCCG
GACACGCTGAACTTGTGGCCGTTTACGTCGCCGTCCAGCTCGACCAGGATGGGCACCACCCCGGTGAACA
GCTCCTCGCCCTTGCTCACCATGGTGGAAGCTTAAGTTTAAACGCTAGAGTCCGGAGGCTGGATCGGTCC
CGGTGTCTTCTATGGAGGTCAAAACAGCGTGGATGGCGTCTCCAGGCGATCTGACGGTTCACTAAACGAG
CTCGTCGACGATCTCTATCACTGATAGGGAGATCTCTATCACTGATAGGGAGAGCTCTGCTTATATAGAC
CTCCCACCGTACACGCCTACCGCCCATTTGCGTCAATGGGGCGGAGTTGTTACGACATTTTGGAAAGTCC
CGTTGATTTTGGTGCCAAAACAAACTCCCATTGACGTCAATGGGGTGGAGACTTGGAAATCCCCGTGAGT
CAAACCGCTATCCACGCCCATTGATGTACTGCCAAAACCGCATCACCATGGTAATAGCGATGACTAATAC
GTAGATGTACTGCCAAGTAGGAAAGTCCCATAAGGTCATGTACTGGGCATAATGCCAGGCGGGCCATTTA
CCGTCATTGACGTCAATAGGGGGCGTACTTGGCATATGATACACTTGATGTACTGCCAAGTGGGCAGTTT
ACCGTAAATACTCCACCCATTGACGTCAATGGAAAGTCCCTATTGGCGTTACTATGGGAACATACGTCAT
TATTGACGTCAATGGGCGGGGGTCGTTGGGCGGTCAGCCAGGCGGGCCATTTACCGTAAGTTATGTAACG
CGGAACTCCATATATGGGCTATGAACTAATGACCCCGTAATTGATTACTATTAATAACTAGTCAATAATC
AATGTCAACGCGTATATCTGGCCCGTACATCGCGAAGCAGCGCAAAACGCCTAACCCTAAGCAGATTCTT
CATGCAATTGTCGGTCAAGCCTTGCCTTGTTGTAGCTTAAATTTTGCTCGCGCACTACTCAGCGACCTCC
AACACACAAGCAGGGAGCAGATACTGGCTTAACTATGCGGCATCAGAGCAGATTGTACTGAGAGTGCACC
ATAGGGGATCGGGAGATCTCCCGATCCGTCGACGTCAGGTGGCACTTTTCGGGGAAATGTGCGCGGAACC
CCTATTTGTTTATTTTTCTAAATACATTCAAATATGTATCCGCTCATGAGACAATAACCCTGATAAATGC
TTCAATAATATTGAAAAAGGAAGAGTATGAGTATTCAACATTTCCGTGTCGCCCTTATTCCCTTTTTTGC
GGCATTTTGCCTTCCTGTTTTTGCTCACCCAGAAACGCTGGTGAAAGTAAAAGATGCTGAAGATCAGTTG
GGTGCACGAGTGGGTTACATCGAACTGGATCTCAACAGCGGTAAGATCCTTGAGAGTTTTCGCCCCGAAG
AACGTTTTCCAATGATGAGCACTTTTAAAGTTCTGCTATGTGGCGCGGTATTATCCCGTATTGACGCCGG
GCAAGAGCAACTCGGTCGCCGCATACACTATTCTCAGAATGACTTGGTTGAGTACTCACCAGTCACAGAA
AAGCATCTTACGGATGGCATGACAGTAAGAGAATTATGCAGTGCTGCCATAACCATGAGTGATAACACTG
CGGCCAACTTACTTCTGACAACGATCGGAGGACCGAAGGAGCTAACCGCTTTTTTGCACAACATGGGGGA
TCATGTAACTCGCCTTGATCGTTGGGAACCGGAGCTGAATGAAGCCATACCAAACGACGAGCGTGACACC
ACGATGCCTGTAGCAATGGCAACAACGTTGCGCAAACTATTAACTGGCGAACTACTTACTCTAGCTTCCC
GGCAACAATTAATAGACTGGATGGAGGCGGATAAAGTTGCAGGACCACTTCTGCGCTCGGCCCTTCCGGC
TGGCTGGTTTATTGCTGATAAATCTGGAGCCGGTGAGCGTGGGTCTCGCGGTATCATTGCAGCACTGGGG
CCAGATGGTAAGCCCTCCCGTATCGTAGTTATCTACACGACGGGGAGTCAGGCAACTATGGATGAACGAA
ATAGACAGATCGCTGAGATAGGTGCCTCACTGATTAAGCATTGGTAACTGTCAGACCAAGTTTACTCATA
TATACTTTAGATTGATTTAAAACTTCATTTTTAATTTAAAAGGATCTAGGTGAAGATCCTTTTTGATAAT
CTCATGACCAAAATCCCTTAACGTGAGTTTTCGTTCCACTGAGCGTCAGACCCCGTAGAAAAGATCAAAG
GATCTTCTTGAGATCCTTTTTTTCTGCGCGTAATCTGCTGCTTGCAAACAAAAAAACCACCGCTACCAGC
GGTGGTTTGTTTGCCGGATCAAGAGCTACCAACTCTTTTTCCGAAGGTAACTGGCTTCAGCAGAGCGCAG
ATACCAAATACTGTTCTTCTAGTGTAGCCGTAGTTAGGCCACCACTTCAAGAACTCTGTAGCACCGCCTA
CATACCTCGCTCTGCTAATCCTGTTACCAGTGGCTGCTGCCAGTGGCGATAAGTCGTGTCTTACCGGGTT
GGACTCAAGACGATAGTTACCGGATAAGGCGCAGCGGTCGGGCTGAACGGGGGGTTCGTGCACACAGCCC
AGCTTGGAGCGAACGACCTACACCGAACTGAGATACCTACAGCGTGAGCTATGAGAAAGCGCCACGCTTC
CCGAAGGGAGAAAGGCGGACAGGTATCCGGTAAGCGGCAGGGTCGGAACAGGAGAGCGCACGAGGGAGCT
TCCAGGGGGAAACGCCTGGTATCTTTATAGTCCTGTCGGGTTTCGCCACCTCTGACTTGAGCGTCGATTT
TTGTGATGCTCGTCAGGGGGGCGGAGCCTATGGAAAAACGCCAGCAACGCGGCCTTTTTACGGTTCCTGG
CCTTTTGCTGGCCTTTTGCTCACATGTTCTTTCCTGCGTTATCCCCTGATTCTGTGGATAACCGTATTAC
CGCCTTTGAGTGAGCTGATACCGCTCGCCGCAGCCGAACGACCGAGCGCAGCGAGTCAGTGAGCGAGGAA
GCGGAAGAGCGCCCAATACGCAAACCGCCTCTCCCCGCGCGTTGGCCGATTCATTAATGCAGCTGGCACG
ACAGGTTTCCCGACTGGAAAGCGGGCAGTGAGCGCAACGCAATTAATGTGAGTTAGCTCACTCATTAGGC
ACCCCAGGCTTTACACTTTATGCTTCCGGCTCGTATGTTGTGTGGAATTGTGAGCGGATAACAATTTCAC
ACAGGAAACAGCTATGACCATGATTACGCCAAGCTCTAGCTAGAGGTCGACGGTATACAGACATGATAAG
ATACATTGATGAGTTTGGACAAACCACAACTAGAATGCAGTGAAAAAAATGCTTTATTTGTGAAATTTGT
GATGCTATTGCTTTATTTGTAACCATTATAAGCTGCAATAAACAAGTTGGGGTGGGCGAAGAACTCCAGC
ATGAGATCCCCGCGCTGGAGGATCATCCAGCCGGCGTCCCGGAAAACGATTCCGAAGCCCAACCTTTCAT
AGAAGGCGGCGGTGGAATCGAAATCTCGTAGTACGTGCTATTCCTTTGCCCTCGGACGAGTGCTGGGGCG
TCGGTTTCCACTATCGGCGAGTACTTCTACACAGCCATCGGTCCAGACGGCCGCGCTTCTGCGGGCGATT
TGTGTACGCCCGACAGTCCCGGCTCCGGATCGGACGATTGCGTCGCATCGACCCTGCGCCCAAGCTGCAT
CATCGAAATTGCCGTCAACCAAGCTCTGATAGAGTTGGTCAAGACCAATGCGGAGCATATACGCCCGGAG
CCGCGGCGATCCTGCAAGCTCCGGATGCCTCCGCTCGAAGTAGCGCGTCTGCTGCTCCATACAAGCCAAC
CACGGCCTCCAGAAGAAGATGTTGGCGACCTCGTATTGGGAATCCCCGAACATCGCCTCGCTCCAGTCAA
TGACCGCTGTTATGCGGCCATTGTCCGTCAGGACATTGTTGGAGCCGAAATCCGCGTGCACGAGGTGCCG
GACTTCGGGGCAGTCCTCGGCCCAAAGCATCAGCTCATCGAGAGCCTGCGCGACGGACGCACTGACGGTG
TCGTCCATCACAGTTTGCCAGTGATACACATGGGGATCAGCAATCGCGCATATGAAATCACGCCATGTAG
TGTATTGACCGATTCCTTGCGGTCCGAATGGGCCGAACCCGCTCGTCTGGCTAAGATCGGCCGCAGCGAT
CGCATCCATGGCCTCCGCGACCGGCTGCAGAACAGCGGGCAGTTCGGTTTCAGGCAGGTCTTGCAACGTG
ACACCCTGTGCACGGCGGGAGATGCAATAGGTCAGGCTCTCGCTGAATTCCCCAATGTCAAGCACTTCCG
GAATCGGGAGCGCGGCCGATGCAAAGTGCCGATAAACATAACGATCTTTGTAGAAACCATCGGCGCAGCT
ATTTACCCGCAGGACATATCCACGCCCTCCTACATCGAAGCTGAAAGCACGAGATTCTTCGCCCTCCGAG
AGCTGCATCAGGTCGGAGACGCTGTCGAACTTTTCGATCAGAAACTTCTCGACAGACGTCGCGGTGAGTT
CAGGCTTTTTGGCCAAGGAAGTTCCTATACTTTCTAGAGAATAGGAACTTCGGAATAGGAACTTCTAGGT
ACGTGAACCATCACCCT
[91 nt withheld, positions 4918-5008]
G
[124 nt withheld, positions 5010-5133]
GGGGATACCCCCTAGAGCCCCAGCTGGTTCTTTCCGCCTCAGAAGCCATAGAGCCCACCGCATCCCCAGC
ATGCCTGCTATTGTCTTCCCAATCCTCCCCCTTGCTGTCCTGCCCCACCCCACCCCCCAGAATAGAATGA
CACCTACTCAGACAATGCGATGCAATTTCCTCATTTTATTAGGAAAGGACAGTGGGAGTGGCACCTTCCA
GGGTCAAGGAAGGCACGGGGGAGGGGCAAACAACAGATGGCTGGCAACTAGAAGGCACAGTCGAGGCTGA
TCAGCGGGTTTAAACGGGCCCTCTAGACTCGAGCGGCCGCTCAGCCCCAGACCTCAATGAGGTCCCCAGA
TTCCATGCCCAGGTCAGCTGGCAGCTCCCTGCCTGAAAGCTTTGTCCCATCAAAGAAGAAGGAGAGCTTC
CGTCCCGACAGTCCCATGGCCTCCTCATAGTGGGACATGAGGGTCTTTAGAGGGGAATCTCGAGACAGTG
AGACTTCCAGTGTCTGGTGTTTCTCCTTTCCCTGCACCCGGAGCTGGAGCTGTTGGGACGTCTCTGTGGC
CTCTGGAGAACTTGTTAGTACCACACAGTCAATGATGTCAGCCACTCCGAGCTTTAGGGTCCTGGGAGTG
GCAGTAGGTGATAGCTCTGTCTCTCCAAAAAGCAAAAGGATCCTGCTTGGGGACACCCCAAGGTGGGTGG
CCATGTGGTCCACCACACTCTGCAGGGGCTCCGACATCCTGAGGGGCAATCTGACCAGGTCAGCCCGGCA
ACGGATTTTGAGTGGGAAGAGTCGGGGGGTCTCTGGGAGGGTGGGCCCTTCCACCAAGACCACTTCATCC
TCTTGGCCCTGTTGCTCTTGACCCTGAGGTGGCTTGGGGCTCAGACAGGAACGGAGATCCTGGAGGCGCT
TGTTCACCTCACTTAACTTCTTGAGTGCCCGAGTATGGGTTCGAGACTTCGTTCTTGGTGAAGGTGGGGA
CAGAGGAGAGTTGTCCAGATCCAGAAACTCTGTCTTTTTCTTCTCCTCCTTGTCTTTTGTTCGAAGCTTT
GTCTTCCAGGGAGAGCCTGGTGATGGGGAGCCCTCATGGTAGAGACCACTCGAATCTGCCAGCTCTGCCT
CTTCCTCATCCCCTGGAGGGTAGAGTTTCAGGAGGGATAGATCATCAGGAATGAGACGGAGACTGCTTTT
AACCTTCCCCGAGTACACCGGAACCAGCGGCGCCTCCCCCGGATCCAGCACCAGCCGCCGCCGCCGCCTG
ACCGGCTCCCGCGGGGGTCCTGCGGGCCGCCTGTCCTCCCCTTCGCTGTCACTGTTGCTGTTATCCCGGG
ACGCGACCGGCCCCGGGGGCTCCGGGGGCTCCACCTCAACCTCGTCCGCGGCACCGCGAGCGGTGGCGAC
CTCCAGAATTTCCTCATCGCTGTCGGTGACCAAGTCCACAGACACTACGTCCAGCGTGCCCCGGGATGGA
GACCGCTGGGCCCGAGGACGCCGGCCCCGACCGCCCCAGCCGCCCCGACCCCCTCGGCCGGCACCGCTAC
CTCCGGACCAGCGGCCCCGCTTCCCCACAGGCTCCGCCATGGTACCAAGCTTCTTGTACAGCTCGTCCAT
GCCGAGAGTGATCCCGGCGGCGGTCACGAACTCCAGCAGGACCATGTGATCGCGCTTCTCGTTGGGGTCT
TTGCTCAGGGCGGACTGGGTGCTCAGGTAGTGGTTGTCGGGCAGCAGCACGGGGCCGTCGCCGATGGGGG
TGTTCTGCTGGTAGTGGTCGGCGAGCTGCACGCTGCCGTCCTCGATGTTGTGGCGGATCTTGAAGTTCAC
CTTGATGCCGTTCTTCTGCTTGTCGGCCATGATATAGACGTTGTGGCTGTTGTAGTTGTACTCCAGCTTG
TGCCCCAGGATGTTGCCGTCCTCCTTGAAGTCGATGCCCTTCAGCTC
